Addgene plasmid #158357: MAC-SARS-CoV-2 NSP6
Purpose: MAC-tagged gene expression
Depositing lab: Markku Varjosalo. Depositing organization: University of Helsinki, Institute of Biotechnology. Publication: Combined proximity labeling and affinity purification-mass spectrometry workflow for mapping and visualizing protein interaction networks. Liu X, Salokas K, Weldatsadik RG, Gawriyski L, Varjosalo M. Nat Protoc. 2020 Aug 10. pii: 10.1038/s41596-020-0365-x. doi: 10.1038/s41596-020-0365-x. PubMed 32778839.
Backbone
  Vector backbone: MAC-tag-C (#108077)
  Vector type: Mammalian Expression
Growth in bacteria
  Bacterial resistance: Ampicillin, 100 μg/mL
  Growth temperature: 37°C
  Growth strain: DH5alpha
  Copy number: High Copy
Gene/Insert
  Gene/Insert name: SARS-CoV-2 NSP6
  Species: Other
  Entrez Gene: ORF1ab (a.k.a. GU280_gp01)
  Tag / fusion protein: MAC-tag (C terminal on backbone)
  Cloning method: Gateway Cloning
Terms and licenses: Academic/Nonprofit Terms; Industry Terms
How to cite: MAC-SARS-CoV-2 NSP6 was a gift from Markku Varjosalo (Addgene plasmid # 158357 ; http://n2t.net/addgene:158357 ; RRID:Addgene_158357)
