[The description below was written by a language model from this plasmid's Addgene catalogue record and pLannotate feature annotations shown in this document.]
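Description:
MAC-SARS-CoV-2 NSP6 is a mammalian expression plasmid built by Gateway cloning in the MAC-tag-C backbone. It expresses the SARS-CoV-2 non-structural protein 6, a cleavage product of the ORF1ab polyprotein, with a C-terminal MAC-tag. In bacteria it is maintained at high copy from a ColE1/pUC-type origin and selected with ampicillin through the β-lactamase gene. Fragments of an f1 origin, lac regulatory elements and the pBR322 bom region are also annotated in the backbone.

The expression cassette starts with the CMV immediate early enhancer and promoter. Short matches to tet-operator-containing promoters follow directly, which is consistent with a tetracycline-regulatable CMV/TetO arrangement, although the catalogue fields do not state inducibility. After a residual attB1 site comes the viral coding region, which the annotation tool matched to the SARS-CoV-2 replicase polyprotein 1a. The nsp10 functional text attached to that hit is generic to the polyprotein entry and does not describe this insert. Downstream and in the same orientation lies a birA-derived biotin ligase sequence, the proximity-labelling part of the MAC-tag. Any affinity or epitope parts of the tag are not annotated separately. A bGH polyadenylation signal closes the cassette.

An FRT site sits immediately upstream of a hygromycin resistance gene with an SV40 poly(A) signal, and no complete promoter is annotated for this gene. This layout is typical of vectors designed for FLP-mediated integration into a genomic FRT landing site, where hygromycin resistance is gained on correct insertion. The associated publication describes a combined proximity labelling and affinity purification mass spectrometry workflow, so the plasmid is suited to mapping the host protein interactions of NSP6.
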