Features (pLannotate 1.2.2; 23 found; start..end, strand, type, name):
      1..380     +  enhancer       CMV enhancer: human cytomegalovirus immediate early enhancer
    381..584     +  promoter       CMV promoter: human cytomegalovirus (CMV) immediate early promoter
    586..605     +  promoter       PLtetO-1 promoter (fragment): modified phage lambda PL promoter with tet operator sites (Lutz and Bujard, 1997)
    607..626     +  promoter       PLtetO-1 promoter (fragment): modified phage lambda PL promoter with tet operator sites (Lutz and Bujard, 1997)
    634..667     +  promoter       TRE3GV promoter (fragment): 3rd-generation Tet-responsive promoter that can be activated by binding of Tet-On® 3G, optimized for retroviral and lentiviral vectors
    803..820     +  protein_bind   attB1 (fragment): mutant version of attB; core recombination site for the Gateway® BP reaction BP Clonase™
    829..1755    +  CDS            R1A_SARS2 (fragment): Experimental evidence at protein level: Swiss-Prot protein existence level 1. [Non-structural protein 10]: Plays a pivotal role in viral transcription by stimulating both nsp14 3'-5' exoribonuclease and nsp16 2'-O-methyltransferase activities. Therefore plays an essential role in viral mRNAs cap methylation. From Severe acute respiratory syndrome coronavirus 2 (2019-nCoV) (SARS-CoV-2).
   1912..2871    +  CDS            birA: BIRA_ECOLI - Also known as bioR, dhbB. Experimental evidence at protein level: Swiss-Prot protein existence level 1. Acts both as a biotin--[acetyl-CoA-carboxylase] ligase and a biotin-operon repressor. In the presence of ATP, BirA activates biotin to form the BirA-biotinyl-5'-adenylate (BirA-bio-5'-AMP or holoBirA) complex. HoloBirA can either transfer the biotinyl moiety to the biotin carboxyl carrier protein (BCCP) subunit of acetyl-CoA carboxylase, or bind to the biotin operator site and inhibit transcription of the operon. From Escherichia coli (strain K12).
   2921..3145    +  polyA_signal   bGH poly(A) signal: bovine growth hormone polyadenylation signal
   3149..3170    +  promoter       SV40 promoter (fragment): SV40 enhancer and early promoter
   3191..3424    +  rep_origin     f1 ori (fragment) (sequence partly withheld): f1 bacteriophage origin of replication; arrow indicates direction of (+) strand synthesis
   3429..3476    +  protein_bind   FRT: FLP-mediated recombination occurs in the 8-bp core sequence TCTAGAAA (Turan and Bode, 2011). FLP recombinase from the Saccharomyces cerevisiae 2μ plasmid
   3484..4506    +  CDS            HygR: aminoglycoside phosphotransferase from E. coli; aph(4)-Ia; confers resistance to hygromycin
   4516..4641    +  CDS            ble (fragment): BLE_KLEPN - Experimental evidence at protein level: Swiss-Prot protein existence level 1. Binding protein with a strong affinity to the bleomycin family of antibiotics. Binds to CL990; an antimitotic-antibiotic compound. From Klebsiella pneumoniae.
   4636..4757    +  polyA_signal   SV40 poly(A) signal: SV40 polyadenylation signal
   4830..4846    -  protein_bind   lac operator: The lac repressor binds to the lac operator to inhibit transcription in E. coli. This inhibition can be relieved by adding lactose or isopropyl-β-D-thiogalactopyranoside (IPTG). lac repressor encoded by lacI
   4854..4884    -  promoter       lac promoter: promoter for the E. coli lac operon
   4899..4920    -  protein_bind   CAP binding site: CAP binding activates transcription in the presence of cAMP. E. coli catabolite activator protein
   4933..5025    -  CDS            lacI (fragment): lac repressor; lacI; The lac repressor binds to the lac operator to inhibit transcription in E. coli. This inhibition can be relieved by adding lactose or isopropyl-β-D-thiogalactopyranoside (IPTG).
   5208..5796    -  rep_origin     ori: high-copy-number ColE1/pMB1/pBR322/pUC origin of replication
   5967..6827    -  CDS            AmpR: β-lactamase; bla; confers resistance to ampicillin, carbenicillin, and related antibiotics
   6828..6932    -  promoter       AmpR promoter: bla
   6991..7043    -  misc_feature   bom (fragment): basis of mobility region from pBR322
>Addgene plasmid #158357 | MAC-SARS-CoV-2 NSP6 | addgene full sequence | sequence record 309502 | Addgene NGS Result
GACATTGATTATTGACTAGTTATTAATAGTAATCAATTACGGGGTCATTAGTTCATAGCCCATATATGGA
GTTCCGCGTTACATAACTTACGGTAAATGGCCCGCCTGGCTGACCGCCCAACGACCCCCGCCCATTGACG
TCAATAATGACGTATGTTCCCATAGTAACGCCAATAGGGACTTTCCATTGACGTCAATGGGTGGAGTATT
TACGGTAAACTGCCCACTTGGCAGTACATCAAGTGTATCATATGCCAAGTACGCCCCCTATTGACGTCAA
TGACGGTAAATGGCCCGCCTGGCATTATGCCCAGTACATGACCTTATGGGACTTTCCTACTTGGCAGTAC
ATCTACGTATTAGTCATCGCTATTACCATGGTGATGCGGTTTTGGCAGTACATCAATGGGCGTGGATAGC
GGTTTGACTCACGGGGATTTCCAAGTCTCCACCCCATTGACGTCAATGGGAGTTTGTTTTGGCACCAAAA
TCAACGGGACTTTCCAAAATGTCGTAACAACTCCGCCCCATTGACGCAAATGGGCGGTAGGCGTGTACGG
TGGGAGGTCTATATAAGCAGAGCTCTCCCTATCAGTGATAGAGATCTCCCTATCAGTGATAGAGATCGTC
GACGAGCTCGTTTAGTGAACCGTCAGATCGCCTGGAGACGCCATCCACGCTGTTTTGACCTCCATAGAAG
ACACCGGGACCGATCCAGCCTCCGGACTCTAGCGTTTAAACTTAAGCTTGGTACCGAGCTCGGATCCACT
AGTCCAGTGTGGTGGAATTCTGCAGATATCAACAAGTTTGTACAAAAAAGTTGGCATGAGCGCCGTGAAG
AGAACCATCAAGGGAACCCACCACTGGCTGCTGCTGACCATCCTGACCTCCCTGCTGGTGCTGGTGCAGT
CTACCCAGTGGAGCCTGTTCTTCTTCCTGTACGAGAACGCCTTCCTGCCCTTCGCTATGGGTATCATCGC
CATGTCCGCCTTCGCTATGATGTTCGTGAAGCACAAGCACGCTTTCCTGTGCCTGTTCCTGCTGCCATCC
CTGGCCACCGTGGCTTACTTCAACATGGTGTACATGCCCGCCTCTTGGGTCATGCGCATCATGACCTGGC
TGGACATGGTGGACACCAGCCTGTCCGGCTTCAAGCTGAAGGACTGCGTGATGTACGCCTCTGCTGTGGT
GCTGCTGATCCTGATGACCGCTAGAACCGTGTACGATGATGGTGCTAGAAGGGTGTGGACCCTGATGAAC
GTGCTGACCCTGGTGTACAAGGTGTACTACGGCAACGCCCTGGACCAGGCTATCAGCATGTGGGCTCTGA
TCATCTCTGTGACCAGCAACTACTCCGGAGTGGTGACCACCGTGATGTTCCTGGCCAGAGGTATCGTGTT
CATGTGCGTGGAGTACTGCCCTATCTTCTTCATCACCGGCAACACCCTGCAGTGCATCATGCTGGTGTAC
TGCTTCCTGGGTTACTTCTGCACCTGCTATTTCGGCCTGTTCTGCCTGCTGAACAGATACTTCCGTCTGA
CCCTGGGCGTGTACGACTACCTGGTGTCCACCCAGGAATTCCGTTACATGAACTCTCAGGGACTGCTGCC
CCCTAAGAACAGCATCGACGCTTTCAAGCTGAACATCAAGCTGCTGGGAGTGGGCGGAAAGCCATGCATC
AAGGTGGCCACCGTGCAGTACCCAACTTTCTTGTACAAAGTGGTTGATATCAAGGCCGCCGACATCACCA
GCCTGTACAAGAAAGTGGGGTGGAGCCATCCCCAGTTCGAGAAGGGCGGAGGATCTGGCGGCGGAAGCGG
CGGAGGAAGCTGGTCCCACCCTCAGTTTGAGAAAGGCACCGAGCTGGGCAGCACCATGGCCAGCTACCCC
TACGACGTGCCCGACTACGCCAAGGACAACACCGTGCCCCTGAAGCTGATCGCCCTGCTGGCCAACGGCG
AGTTCCACTCTGGCGAGCAGCTGGGCGAGACACTGGGCATGAGCAGAGCCGCCATCAACAAGCACATCCA
GACCCTGCGGGACTGGGGCGTGGACGTGTTCACAGTGCCCGGCAAGGGCTACAGCCTGCCCGAGCCCATC
CAGCTGCTGAACGCCAAGCAGATCCTGGGCCAGCTGGATGGCGGATCTGTGGCCGTGCTGCCCGTGATCG
ACAGCACCAACCAGTATCTGCTCGACCGGATCGGCGAGCTGAAGTCCGGCGACGCCTGTATCGCCGAGTA
CCAGCAGGCCGGCAGAGGCGGCAGGGGCAGAAAGTGGTTCAGCCCCTTCGGCGCCAACCTGTACCTGAGC
ATGTTCTGGAGACTGGAACAGGGCCCAGCCGCCGCTATTGGCCTGAGCCTGGTCATCGGCATCGTGATGG
CCGAGGTGCTGCGGAAGCTGGGCGCCGACAAAGTGCGCGTGAAGTGGCCCAACGACCTGTATCTGCAGGA
CCGGAAGCTGGCCGGCATCCTGGTGGAACTGACCGGCAAAACAGGCGACGCCGCCCAGATCGTGATCGGC
GCTGGCATCAACATGGCCATGCGGCGGGTGGAAGAGAGCGTGGTCAACCAGGGCTGGATCACCCTGCAGG
AAGCCGGCATCAACCTGGACCGGAACACCCTGGCCGCCATGCTGATCAGAGAGCTGAGAGCCGCCCTGGA
ACTGTTCGAGCAGGAAGGCCTGGCCCCCTACCTGAGCAGATGGGAGAAGCTGGACAACTTCATCAACCGG
CCCGTGAAACTGATCATCGGCGACAAAGAGATCTTCGGCATCAGCCGGGGCATCGACAAGCAGGGGGCCC
TGCTCCTGGAACAGGACGGCATCATCAAGCCCTGGATGGGCGGCGAGATCAGCCTGCGGAGCGCCGAGAA
GTGATGACTCGAGTCTAGAGGGCCCGTTTAAACCCGCTGATCAGCCTCGACTGTGCCTTCTAGTTGCCAG
CCATCTGTTGTTTGCCCCTCCCCCGTGCCTTCCTTGACCCTGGAAGGTGCCACTCCCACTGTCCTTTCCT
AATAAAATGAGGAAATTGCATCGCATTGTCTGAGTAGGTGTCATTCTATTCTGGGGGGTGGGGTGGGGCA
GGACAGCAAGGGGGAGGATTGGGAAGACAATAGCAGGCATGCTGGGGATGCGGTGGGCTCTATGGCTTCT
GAGGCGGAAAGAACCAGCTGGGGCTCTAGGGGGTATCCCC
[124 nt withheld, positions 3191-3314]
C
[91 nt withheld, positions 3316-3406]
AGGGTGATGGTTCACGTACCTAGAAGTTCCTATTCCGAAGTTCCTATTCTCTAGAAAGTATAGGAACTTC
CTTGGCCAAAAAGCCTGAACTCACCGCGACGTCTGTCGAGAAGTTTCTGATCGAAAAGTTCGACAGCGTC
TCCGACCTGATGCAGCTCTCGGAGGGCGAAGAATCTCGTGCTTTCAGCTTCGATGTAGGAGGGCGTGGAT
ATGTCCTGCGGGTAAATAGCTGCGCCGATGGTTTCTACAAAGATCGTTATGTTTATCGGCACTTTGCATC
GGCCGCGCTCCCGATTCCGGAAGTGCTTGACATTGGGGAATTCAGCGAGAGCCTGACCTATTGCATCTCC
CGCCGTGCACAGGGTGTCACGTTGCAAGACCTGCCTGAAACCGAACTGCCCGCTGTTCTGCAGCCGGTCG
CGGAGGCCATGGATGCGATCGCTGCGGCCGATCTTAGCCAGACGAGCGGGTTCGGCCCATTCGGACCGCA
AGGAATCGGTCAATACACTACATGGCGTGATTTCATATGCGCGATTGCTGATCCCCATGTGTATCACTGG
CAAACTGTGATGGACGACACCGTCAGTGCGTCCGTCGCGCAGGCTCTCGATGAGCTGATGCTTTGGGCCG
AGGACTGCCCCGAAGTCCGGCACCTCGTGCACGCGGATTTCGGCTCCAACAATGTCCTGACGGACAATGG
CCGCATAACAGCGGTCATTGACTGGAGCGAGGCGATGTTCGGGGATTCCCAATACGAGGTCGCCAACATC
TTCTTCTGGAGGCCGTGGTTGGCTTGTATGGAGCAGCAGACGCGCTACTTCGAGCGGAGGCATCCGGAGC
TTGCAGGATCGCCGCGGCTCCGGGCGTATATGCTCCGCATTGGTCTTGACCAACTCTATCAGAGCTTGGT
TGACGGCAATTTCGATGATGCAGCTTGGGCGCAGGGTCGATGCGACGCAATCGTCCGATCCGGAGCCGGG
ACTGTCGGGCGTACACAAATCGCCCGCAGAAGCGCGGCCGTCTGGACCGATGGCTGTGTAGAAGTACTCG
CCGATAGTGGAAACCGACGCCCCAGCACTCGTCCGAGGGCAAAGGAATAGCACGTACTACGAGATTTCGA
TTCCACCGCCGCCTTCTATGAAAGGTTGGGCTTCGGAATCGTTTTCCGGGACGCCGGCTGGATGATCCTC
CAGCGCGGGGATCTCATGCTGGAGTTCTTCGCCCACCCCAACTTGTTTATTGCAGCTTATAATGGTTACA
AATAAAGCAATAGCATCACAAATTTCACAAATAAAGCATTTTTTTCACTGCATTCTAGTTGTGGTTTGTC
CAAACTCATCAATGTATCTTATCATGTCTGTATACCGTCGACCTCTAGCTAGAGCTTGGCGTAATCATGG
TCATAGCTGTTTCCTGTGTGAAATTGTTATCCGCTCACAATTCCACACAACATACGAGCCGGAAGCATAA
AGTGTAAAGCCTGGGGTGCCTAATGAGTGAGCTAACTCACATTAATTGCGTTGCGCTCACTGCCCGCTTT
CCAGTCGGGAAACCTGTCGTGCCAGCTGCATTAATGAATCGGCCAACGCGCGGGGAGAGGCGGTTTGCGT
ATTGGGCGCTCTTCCGCTTCCTCGCTCACTGACTCGCTGCGCTCGGTCGTTCGGCTGCGGCGAGCGGTAT
CAGCTCACTCAAAGGCGGTAATACGGTTATCCACAGAATCAGGGGATAACGCAGGAAAGAACATGTGAGC
AAAAGGCCAGCAAAAGGCCAGGAACCGTAAAAAGGCCGCGTTGCTGGCGTTTTTCCATAGGCTCCGCCCC
CCTGACGAGCATCACAAAAATCGACGCTCAAGTCAGAGGTGGCGAAACCCGACAGGACTATAAAGATACC
AGGCGTTTCCCCCTGGAAGCTCCCTCGTGCGCTCTCCTGTTCCGACCCTGCCGCTTACCGGATACCTGTC
CGCCTTTCTCCCTTCGGGAAGCGTGGCGCTTTCTCATAGCTCACGCTGTAGGTATCTCAGTTCGGTGTAG
GTCGTTCGCTCCAAGCTGGGCTGTGTGCACGAACCCCCCGTTCAGCCCGACCGCTGCGCCTTATCCGGTA
ACTATCGTCTTGAGTCCAACCCGGTAAGACACGACTTATCGCCACTGGCAGCAGCCACTGGTAACAGGAT
TAGCAGAGCGAGGTATGTAGGCGGTGCTACAGAGTTCTTGAAGTGGTGGCCTAACTACGGCTACACTAGA
AGAACAGTATTTGGTATCTGCGCTCTGCTGAAGCCAGTTACCTTCGGAAAAAGAGTTGGTAGCTCTTGAT
CCGGCAAACAAACCACCGCTGGTAGCGGTGGTTTTTTTGTTTGCAAGCAGCAGATTACGCGCAGAAAAAA
AGGATCTCAAGAAGATCCTTTGATCTTTTCTACGGGGTCTGACGCTCAGTGGAACGAAAACTCACGTTAA
GGGATTTTGGTCATGAGATTATCAAAAAGGATCTTCACCTAGATCCTTTTAAATTAAAAATGAAGTTTTA
AATCAATCTAAAGTATATATGAGTAAACTTGGTCTGACAGTTACCAATGCTTAATCAGTGAGGCACCTAT
CTCAGCGATCTGTCTATTTCGTTCATCCATAGTTGCCTGACTCCCCGTCGTGTAGATAACTACGATACGG
GAGGGCTTACCATCTGGCCCCAGTGCTGCAATGATACCGCGAGACCCACGCTCACCGGCTCCAGATTTAT
CAGCAATAAACCAGCCAGCCGGAAGGGCCGAGCGCAGAAGTGGTCCTGCAACTTTATCCGCCTCCATCCA
GTCTATTAATTGTTGCCGGGAAGCTAGAGTAAGTAGTTCGCCAGTTAATAGTTTGCGCAACGTTGTTGCC
ATTGCTACAGGCATCGTGGTGTCACGCTCGTCGTTTGGTATGGCTTCATTCAGCTCCGGTTCCCAACGAT
CAAGGCGAGTTACATGATCCCCCATGTTGTGCAAAAAAGCGGTTAGCTCCTTCGGTCCTCCGATCGTTGT
CAGAAGTAAGTTGGCCGCAGTGTTATCACTCATGGTTATGGCAGCACTGCATAATTCTCTTACTGTCATG
CCATCCGTAAGATGCTTTTCTGTGACTGGTGAGTACTCAACCAAGTCATTCTGAGAATAGTGTATGCGGC
GACCGAGTTGCTCTTGCCCGGCGTCAATACGGGATAATACCGCGCCACATAGCAGAACTTTAAAAGTGCT
CATCATTGGAAAACGTTCTTCGGGGCGAAAACTCTCAAGGATCTTACCGCTGTTGAGATCCAGTTCGATG
TAACCCACTCGTGCACCCAACTGATCTTCAGCATCTTTTACTTTCACCAGCGTTTCTGGGTGAGCAAAAA
CAGGAAGGCAAAATGCCGCAAAAAAGGGAATAAGGGCGACACGGAAATGTTGAATACTCATACTCTTCCT
TTTTCAATATTATTGAAGCATTTATCAGGGTTATTGTCTCATGAGCGGATACATATTTGAATGTATTTAG
AAAAATAAACAAATAGGGGTTCCGCGCACATTTCCCCGAAAAGTGCCACCTGACGTCGACGGATCGGGAG
ATCTCCCGATCCCCTATGGTGCACTCTCAGTACAATCTGCTCTGATGCCGCATAGTTAAGCCAGTATCTG
CTCCCTGCTTGTGTGTTGGAGGTCGCTGAGTAGTGCGCGAGCAAAATTTAAGCTACAACAAGGCAAGGCT
TGACCGACAATTGCATGAAGAATCTGCTTAGGGTTAGGCGTTTTGCGCTGCTTCGCGATGTACGGGCCAG
ATATACGCGTT
